Addgene plasmid #61251: pJW1259
Purpose: Cas9 plasmid with sgRNA deleted; for use in C. elegans
Depositing lab: Jordan Ward. Depositing organization: University of California, San Francisco (UCSF). Publication: Rapid and Precise Engineering of the Caenorhabditis elegans Genome with Lethal Mutation Co-conversion and Inactivation of NHEJ Repair. Ward JD. Genetics. 2014 Dec 9. pii: genetics.114.172361. 10.1534/genetics.114.172361 PubMed 25491644.
Backbone
  Vector backbone: pJW1219
  Backbone manufacturer: Jordan Ward
  Backbone size w/o insert (bp): 8113
  Total vector size (bp): 7402
  Modifications to backbone: sgRNA(F+E) was removed by site-directed mutagenesis.
  Vector type: Worm Expression, CRISPR
Growth in bacteria
  Bacterial resistance: Ampicillin, 100 μg/mL
  Growth temperature: 37°C
  Growth strain: DH5alpha
  Copy number: High Copy
Gene/Insert
  Gene/Insert name: Deletion
  Insert size (bp): 746
  Mutation: Deleted sgRNA(F+E) sequence from pJW1219
Terms and licenses: Academic/Nonprofit Terms; Industry Terms: Not Available to Industry
How to cite: pJW1259 was a gift from Jordan Ward (Addgene plasmid # 61251 ; http://n2t.net/addgene:61251 ; RRID:Addgene_61251)
