[The description below was written by a language model from this plasmid's Addgene catalogue record and the feature table of its GenBank file.]
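Description:
pJW1259 is a 7.4 kb worm-expression CRISPR plasmid that supplies Cas9 alone for genome editing in Caenorhabditis elegans. It was derived from pJW1219, a plasmid carrying both Cas9 and an sgRNA(F+E) cassette, by removing the sgRNA(F+E) sequence through site-directed mutagenesis. The "insert" listed in the catalogue entry is therefore a deletion of roughly 0.7 kb, not an added gene. The plasmid is propagated in E. coli as a high-copy construct through a ColE1/pUC-type origin. Selection is with ampicillin, through the bla (beta-lactamase) gene driven by its own promoter.

The single expression cassette is flanked by attB4 and attB3 sites, remnants of Gateway recombination that point to how the parent cassette was assembled. Within it, the promoter of eft-3, the C. elegans elongation factor 1-alpha gene, drives Streptococcus pyogenes Cas9. The Cas9 coding sequence is codon-optimized for C. elegans and is interrupted by three synthetic introns, a common design for improving transgene expression in the worm. Cas9 is followed at its C-terminus by an SV40 large T antigen nuclear localization signal, which directs the nuclease to the nucleus. An HA epitope tag comes next and allows immunodetection. Transcription ends at the tbb-2 (beta-tubulin) terminator. M13 forward and reverse primer sites lie just outside the cassette for sequencing.

Because no guide RNA is encoded, the plasmid suits experiments in which the guide is provided separately, although the record does not describe specific delivery or guide-supply schemes. The associated publication concerns precise genome engineering in C. elegans using lethal-mutation co-conversion and inactivation of NHEJ repair.
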