LOCUS       Exported 7402 bp ds-DNA circular SYN 12-MAY-2021
DEFINITION  Cas9 plasmid with sgRNA deleted; for use in C. elegans.
ACCESSION   .
VERSION     .
KEYWORDS    pJW1259
SOURCE      synthetic DNA construct
  ORGANISM  synthetic DNA construct
REFERENCE   1 (bases 1 to 7402)
  AUTHORS   Ward JD
  TITLE     Rapid and Precise Engineering of the Caenorhabditis elegans Genome
            with Lethal Mutation Co-conversion and Inactivation of NHEJ Repair.
  JOURNAL   Genetics. 2014 Dec 9. pii: genetics.114.172361.
  PUBMED    25491644
REFERENCE   2 (bases 1 to 7402)
  AUTHORS   .
  TITLE     Direct Submission
  JOURNAL   Exported May 12, 2021 from SnapGene Server 1.1.58
            http://www.snapgene.com
FEATURES             Location/Qualifiers
     source          1..7402
                     /organism="synthetic DNA construct"
                     /mol_type="other DNA"
     primer_bind     complement(21..40)
                     /label=Amp-R
                     /note="Ampicillin resistance gene, reverse primer"
     rep_origin      834..1422
                     /direction=RIGHT
                     /label=ori
                     /note="high-copy-number ColE1/pMB1/pBR322/pUC origin of
                     replication"
     primer_bind     1323..1342
                     /label=pBR322ori-F
                     /note="pBR322 origin, forward primer"
     primer_bind     1549..1571
                     /label=M13/pUC Reverse
                     /note="In lacZ gene"
     primer_bind     1568..1584
                     /label=M13 rev
                     /note="common sequencing primer, one of multiple similar
                     variants"
     primer_bind     1568..1584
                     /label=M13 Reverse
                     /note="In lacZ gene. Also called M13-rev"
     protein_bind    1604..1624
                     /gene="mutant version of attB"
                     /label=attB4
                     /bound_moiety="BP Clonase(TM)"
                     /note="core recombination site for the Gateway(R) BP
                     reaction"
     promoter        1625..2224
                     /gene="eft-3"
                     /label=eft-3 promoter
                     /note="promoter for the C. elegans elongation factor
                     1-alpha gene (Mitrovich and Anderson, 2000)"
     CDS             join(2241..3284,3336..4406,4458..5483,5535..6497)
                     /codon_start=1
                     /product="S. pyogenes Cas9, codon optimized for C. elegans
                     with synthetic introns"
                     /label=Cas9
                     /translation="MDKKYSIGLDIGTNSVGWAVITDEYKVPSKKFKVLGNTDRHSIKK
                     NLIGALLFDSGETAEATRLKRTARRRYTRRKNRICYLQEIFSNEMAKVDDSFFHRLEES
                     FLVEEDKKHERHPIFGNIVDEVAYHEKYPTIYHLRKKLVDSTDKADLRLIYLALAHMIK
                     FRGHFLIEGDLNPDNSDVDKLFIQLVQTYNQLFEENPINASGVDAKAILSARLSKSRRL
                     ENLIAQLPGEKKNGLFGNLIALSLGLTPNFKSNFDLAEDAKLQLSKDTYDDDLDNLLAQ
                     IGDQYADLFLAAKNLSDAILLSDILRVNTEITKAPLSASMIKRYDEHHQDLTLLKALVR
                     QQLPEKYKEIFFDQSKNGYAGYIDGGASQEEFYKFIKPILEKMDGTEELLVKLNREDLL
                     RKQRTFDNGSIPHQIHLGELHAILRRQEDFYPFLKDNREKIEKILTFRIPYYVGPLARG
                     NSRFAWMTRKSEETITPWNFEEVVDKGASAQSFIERMTNFDKNLPNEKVLPKHSLLYEY
                     FTVYNELTKVKYVTEGMRKPAFLSGEQKKAIVDLLFKTNRKVTVKQLKEDYFKKIECFD
                     SVEISGVEDRFNASLGTYHDLLKIIKDKDFLDNEENEDILEDIVLTLTLFEDREMIEER
                     LKTYAHLFDDKVMKQLKRRRYTGWGRLSRKLINGIRDKQSGKTILDFLKSDGFANRNFM
                     QLIHDDSLTFKEDIQKAQVSGQGDSLHEHIANLAGSPAIKKGILQTVKVVDELVKVMGR
                     HKPENIVIEMARENQTTQKGQKNSRERMKRIEEGIKELGSQILKEHPVENTQLQNEKLY
                     LYYLQNGRDMYVDQELDINRLSDYDVDHIVPQSFLKDDSIDNKVLTRSDKNRGKSDNVP
                     SEEVVKKMKNYWRQLLNAKLITQRKFDNLTKAERGGLSELDKAGFIKRQLVETRQITKH
                     VAQILDSRMNTKYDENDKLIREVKVITLKSKLVSDFRKDFQFYKVREINNYHHAHDAYL
                     NAVVGTALIKKYPKLESEFVYGDYKVYDVRKMIAKSEQEIGKATAKYFFYSNIMNFFKT
                     EITLANGEIRKRPLIETNGETGEIVWDKGRDFATVRKVLSMPQVNIVKKTEVQTGGFSK
                     ESILPKRNSDKLIARKKDWDPKKYGGFDSPTVAYSVLVVAKVEKGKSKKLKSVKELLGI
                     TIMERSSFEKNPIDFLEAKGYKEVKKDLIIKLPKYSLFELENGRKRMLASAGELQKGNE
                     LALPSKYVNFLYLASHYEKLKGSPEDNEQKQLFVEQHKHYLDEIIEQISEFSKRVILAD
                     ANLDKVLSAYNKHRDKPIREQAENIIHLFTLTNLGAPAAFKYFDTTIDRKRYTSTKEVL
                     DATLIHQSITGLYETRIDLSQLGGD"
     CDS             6513..6533
                     /codon_start=1
                     /product="nuclear localization signal of SV40 (simian virus
                     40) large T antigen"
                     /label=SV40 NLS
                     /translation="PKKKRKV"
     CDS             6534..6560
                     /codon_start=1
                     /product="HA (human influenza hemagglutinin) epitope tag"
                     /label=HA
                     /translation="YPYDVPDYA"
     terminator      6575..6898
                     /gene="tbb-2"
                     /label=tbb-2 terminator
                     /note="transcription terminator for the C. elegans tubulin
                     beta-2 gene"
     protein_bind    complement(6902..6922)
                     /gene="mutant version of attB"
                     /label=attB3
                     /bound_moiety="BP Clonase(TM)"
                     /note="core recombination site for the Gateway(R) BP
                     reaction"
     primer_bind     complement(6930..6947)
                     /label=M13 Forward
                     /note="In lacZ gene. Also called M13-F20 or M13 (-21)
                     Forward"
     primer_bind     complement(6930..6946)
                     /label=M13 fwd
                     /note="common sequencing primer, one of multiple similar
                     variants"
     primer_bind     6954..6976
                     /label=pGEX 3'
                     /note="pGEX vectors, reverse primer"
     primer_bind     complement(7014..7032)
                     /label=pBRforEco
                     /note="pBR322 vectors, upsteam of EcoRI site, forward
                     primer"
     promoter        7100..7204
                     /gene="bla"
                     /label=AmpR promoter
     CDS             7205..663
                     /codon_start=1
                     /gene="bla"
                     /product="beta-lactamase"
                     /label=AmpR
                     /note="confers resistance to ampicillin, carbenicillin, and
                     related antibiotics"
                     /translation="MSIQHFRVALIPFFAAFCLPVFAHPETLVKVKDAEDQLGARVGYI
                     ELDLNSGKILESFRPEERFPMMSTFKVLLCGAVLSRIDAGQEQLGRRIHYSQNDLVEYS
                     PVTEKHLTDGMTVRELCSAAITMSDNTAANLLLTTIGGPKELTAFLHNMGDHVTRLDRW
                     EPELNEAIPNDERDTTMPVAMATTLRKLLTGELLTLASRQQLIDWMEADKVAGPLLRSA
                     LPAGWFIADKSGAGERGSRGIIAALGPDGKPSRIVVIYTTGSQATMDERNRQIAEIGAS
                     LIKHW"
ORIGIN
        1 atgagcactt ttaaagttct gctatgtggc gcggtattat cccgtattga cgccgggcaa
       61 gagcaactcg gtcgccgcat acactattct cagaatgact tggttgagta ctcaccagtc
      121 acagaaaagc atcttacgga tggcatgaca gtaagagaat tatgcagtgc tgccataacc
      181 atgagtgata acactgcggc caacttactt ctgacaacga tcggaggacc gaaggagcta
      241 accgcttttt tgcacaacat gggggatcat gtaactcgcc ttgatcgttg ggaaccggag
      301 ctgaatgaag ccataccaaa cgacgagcgt gacaccacga tgcctgtagc aatggcaaca
      361 acgttgcgca aactattaac tggcgaacta cttactctag cttcccggca acaattaata
      421 gactggatgg aggcggataa agttgcagga ccacttctgc gctcggccct tccggctggc
      481 tggtttattg ctgataaatc tggagccggt gagcgtgggt ctcgcggtat cattgcagca
      541 ctggggccag atggtaagcc ctcccgtatc gtagttatct acacgacggg gagtcaggca
      601 actatggatg aacgaaatag acagatcgct gagataggtg cctcactgat taagcattgg
      661 taactgtcag accaagttta ctcatatata ctttagattg atttaaaact tcatttttaa
      721 tttaaaagga tctaggtgaa gatccttttt gataatctca tgaccaaaat cccttaacgt
      781 gagttttcgt tccactgagc gtcagacccc gtagaaaaga tcaaaggatc ttcttgagat
      841 cctttttttc tgcgcgtaat ctgctgcttg caaacaaaaa aaccaccgct accagcggtg
      901 gtttgtttgc cggatcaaga gctaccaact ctttttccga aggtaactgg cttcagcaga
      961 gcgcagatac caaatactgt ccttctagtg tagccgtagt taggccacca cttcaagaac
     1021 tctgtagcac cgcctacata cctcgctctg ctaatcctgt taccagtggc tgctgccagt
     1081 ggcgataagt cgtgtcttac cgggttggac tcaagacgat agttaccgga taaggcgcag
     1141 cggtcgggct gaacgggggg ttcgtgcaca cagcccagct tggagcgaac gacctacacc
     1201 gaactgagat acctacagcg tgagctatga gaaagcgcca cgcttcccga agggagaaag
     1261 gcggacaggt atccggtaag cggcagggtc ggaacaggag agcgcacgag ggagcttcca
     1321 gggggaaacg cctggtatct ttatagtcct gtcgggtttc gccacctctg acttgagcgt
     1381 cgatttttgt gatgctcgtc aggggggcgg agcctatgga aaaacgccag caacgcggcc
     1441 tttttacggt tcctggtctt ttgctggcct tttgctcaca tgttctttcc tgcgttatcc
     1501 cctgattctg tggataaccg tattaccgcc tttgagtgag ctgataccag cggataacaa
     1561 tttcacacag gaaacagcta tgaccatgat tacgccaagc tatcaacttt gtatagaaaa
     1621 gttggcacct ttggtctttt attgtcaact tccattggtt cttccattgt ttctgttaaa
     1681 ttaatgaatt tttcataaaa taaagacatt atacaatata aaaatgaaga atttattgaa
     1741 aataaactgc cagagagaaa aagtatgcaa cactcccgcc gagagtgttt gaaatggtgt
     1801 acggtacatt ttcgtgctag gagttagatg tgcaggcagc aacgagaggg ggagagattt
     1861 ttttgggcct tgtgaaatta acgtgagttt tctggtcatc tgactaatca tgttggtttt
     1921 ttgttggttt attttgtttt tatctttgtt tttatccaga ttaggaaatt taaattttat
     1981 gaatttataa tgaggtcaaa cattcagtcc cagcgttttt cctgttctca ctgtttagtc
     2041 gaatttttat tttaggcttt caacaaatgt tctaactgtc ttatttgtga cctcactttt
     2101 tatatttttt taatttttaa aaatattaga agtttctagg ataatttttt cgacttttat
     2161 tctctctacc gtccgcactc ttcttacttt taaattaaat tgtttttttt tcagttggga
     2221 aacactttgc tctagaaaaa atggacaaaa aatacagcat cggccttgac atcggaacga
     2281 actccgtcgg atgggccgtc atcaccgacg agtacaaggt cccatccaag aagttcaagg
     2341 tcctcggaaa caccgaccgt cactccatca agaagaacct catcggagcc ctcctcttcg
     2401 actccggaga gaccgccgag gccacccgtc tcaagcgtac cgcccgtcgt cgttacaccc
     2461 gtcgtaagaa ccgtatctgc tacctccaag agatcttctc caacgagatg gccaaggtcg
     2521 acgactcctt cttccaccgt ctcgaggagt ccttcctcgt cgaggaggac aagaagcacg
     2581 agcgtcaccc aatcttcgga aacatcgtcg acgaggtcgc ctaccacgag aagtacccaa
     2641 ccatctacca cctccgtaag aagctcgtcg actccaccga caaggccgac ctccgtctca
     2701 tctacctcgc cctcgcccac atgatcaagt tccgtggaca cttcctcatc gagggagacc
     2761 tcaacccaga caactccgac gtcgacaagc tcttcatcca actcgtccaa acctacaacc
     2821 aactcttcga ggagaaccca atcaacgcct ccggagtcga cgccaaggcc atcctctccg
     2881 cccgtctctc caagtcccgt cgtctcgaga acctcatcgc ccaactccca ggagagaaga
     2941 agaacggact cttcggaaac ctcatcgccc tctccctcgg actcacccca aacttcaagt
     3001 ccaacttcga cctcgccgag gacgccaagc tccaactctc caaggacacc tacgacgacg
     3061 acctcgacaa cctcctcgcc caaatcggag accaatacgc cgacctcttc ctcgccgcca
     3121 agaacctctc cgacgccatc ctcctctccg acatcctccg tgtcaacacc gagatcacca
     3181 aggccccact ctccgcctcc atgatcaagc gttacgacga gcaccaccaa gacctcaccc
     3241 tcctcaaggc cctcgtccgt caacaactcc cagagaagta caaggtaagt ttaaacatat
     3301 atatactaac taaccctgat tatttaaatt ttcaggagat cttcttcgac caatccaaga
     3361 acggatacgc cggatacatc gacggaggag cctcccaaga ggagttctac aagttcatca
     3421 agccaatcct cgagaagatg gacggaaccg aggagctcct cgtcaagctc aaccgtgagg
     3481 acctcctccg taagcaacgt accttcgaca acggatccat cccacaccaa atccacctcg
     3541 gagagctcca cgccatcctc cgtcgtcaag aggacttcta cccattcctc aaggacaacc
     3601 gtgagaagat cgagaagatc ctcaccttcc gtatcccata ctacgtcgga ccactcgccc
     3661 gtggaaactc ccgtttcgcc tggatgaccc gtaagtccga ggagaccatc accccatgga
     3721 acttcgagga ggtcgtcgac aagggagcct ccgcccaatc cttcatcgag cgtatgacca
     3781 acttcgacaa gaacctccca aacgagaagg tcctcccaaa gcactccctc ctctacgagt
     3841 acttcaccgt ctacaacgag ctcaccaagg tcaagtacgt caccgaggga atgcgtaagc
     3901 cagccttcct ctccggagag caaaagaagg ccatcgtcga cctcctcttc aagaccaacc
     3961 gtaaggtcac cgtcaagcaa ctcaaggagg actacttcaa gaagatcgag tgcttcgact
     4021 ccgtcgagat ctccggagtc gaggaccgtt tcaacgcctc cctcggaacc taccacgacc
     4081 tcctcaagat catcaaggac aaggacttcc tcgacaacga ggagaacgag gacatcctcg
     4141 aggacatcgt cctcaccctc accctcttcg aggaccgtga gatgatcgag gagcgtctca
     4201 agacctacgc ccacctcttc gacgacaagg tcatgaagca gcttaagcgt cgtcgttaca
     4261 ccggatgggg acgtctctcc cgtaagctca tcaacggaat ccgtgacaag caatccggaa
     4321 agaccatcct cgacttcctc aagtccgacg gattcgccaa ccgtaacttc atgcaactca
     4381 tccacgacga ctccctcacc ttcaaggtaa gtttaaacag ttcggtacta actaaccata
     4441 catatttaaa ttttcaggag gacatccaaa aggcccaagt ctccggacaa ggagactccc
     4501 tccacgagca catcgccaac ctcgccggat ccccagccat caagaaggga atcctccaaa
     4561 ccgtcaaggt cgtcgacgag ctcgtcaagg tcatgggacg tcacaagcca gagaacatcg
     4621 tcatcgagat ggcccgtgag aaccaaacca cccaaaaggg acaaaagaac tcccgtgagc
     4681 gtatgaagcg tatcgaggag ggaatcaagg agctcggatc ccaaatcctc aaggagcacc
     4741 cagtcgagaa cacccaactc caaaacgaga agctctacct ctactacctc caaaacggac
     4801 gtgacatgta cgtcgaccaa gagctcgaca tcaaccgtct ctccgactac gacgtcgacc
     4861 acatcgtccc acaatccttc ctcaaggacg actccatcga caacaaggtc ctcacccgtt
     4921 ccgacaagaa ccgtggaaag tccgacaacg tcccatccga ggaggtcgtc aagaagatga
     4981 agaactactg gcgtcaactc ctcaacgcca agctcatcac ccaacgtaag ttcgacaacc
     5041 tcaccaaggc tgagcgtgga ggactctccg agctcgacaa ggccggattc atcaagcgtc
     5101 aactcgtcga gacccgtcaa atcaccaagc acgtcgccca aatcctcgac tcccgtatga
     5161 acaccaagta cgacgagaac gacaagctca tccgtgaggt caaggtcatc accctcaagt
     5221 ccaagctcgt ctccgacttc cgtaaggact tccaattcta caaggtccgt gagatcaaca
     5281 actaccacca cgcccacgac gcctacctca acgccgtagt aggaaccgcc ctcatcaaga
     5341 agtacccaaa gctcgagtcc gagttcgtct acggagacta caaggtctac gacgtccgta
     5401 agatgatcgc caagtccgag caagagatcg gaaaggccac cgccaagtac ttcttctact
     5461 ccaacatcat gaacttcttc aaggtaagtt taaacatgat tttactaact aactaatctg
     5521 atttaaattt tcagaccgag atcaccctcg ccaacggaga gatccgtaag cgtccactca
     5581 tcgagaccaa cggagagacc ggagagatcg tctgggacaa gggacgtgac ttcgccaccg
     5641 tccgtaaggt cctctccatg ccacaagtca acatcgtcaa gaagaccgag gtccaaaccg
     5701 gaggattctc caaggagtcc atcctcccaa agcgtaactc cgacaagctc atcgcccgta
     5761 agaaggactg ggacccaaag aagtacggag gattcgactc cccaaccgtc gcctactccg
     5821 tcctcgtcgt cgccaaggtc gagaagggaa agtccaagaa gctcaagtcc gtcaaggagc
     5881 tcctcggaat caccatcatg gagcgttcct ccttcgagaa gaacccaatc gacttcctcg
     5941 aggccaaggg atacaaggag gtcaagaagg acctcatcat caagctccca aagtactccc
     6001 tcttcgagct cgagaacgga cgtaagcgta tgctcgcctc cgccggagag ctccaaaagg
     6061 gaaacgagct cgccctccca tccaagtacg tcaacttcct ctacctcgcc tcccactacg
     6121 agaagctcaa gggatcccca gaggacaacg agcaaaagca actcttcgtc gagcaacaca
     6181 agcactacct cgacgagatc atcgagcaaa tctccgagtt ctccaagcgt gtcatcctcg
     6241 ccgacgccaa cctcgacaag gtcctctccg cctacaacaa gcaccgtgac aagccaatcc
     6301 gtgagcaagc cgagaacatc atccacctct tcaccctcac caacctcgga gccccagccg
     6361 ccttcaagta cttcgacacc accatcgacc gtaagcgtta cacctccacc aaggaggtcc
     6421 tcgacgccac cctcatccac caatccatca ccggactcta cgagacccgt atcgacctct
     6481 cccaactcgg aggagacgga ggatccggac caccaaagaa gaagcgtaag gtctacccat
     6541 acgacgtccc agactacgcc taaactagtg ataaatgcaa aatcctttca agcattccct
     6601 tcttctctat cactcttctt tctttttgtc aaaaaattct ctcgctaatt tatttgcttt
     6661 tttaatgtta ttattttatg actttttata gtcactgaaa agtttgcatc tgagtgaagt
     6721 gaatgctatc aaaatgtgat tctgtctgat gtactttcac aatctctctt caattccatt
     6781 ttgaagtgct ttaaacccga aaggttgaga aaaatgcgag cgctcaaata tttgtattgt
     6841 gttcgttgag tgacccaaca aaaagaggaa actttattgt gccgccaaga aaaaagtctc
     6901 acaactttat tatacatagt tgataattca ctggccgtcg ttttacaacg tcgccgggag
     6961 ctgcatgtgt cagaggtttt caccgtcatc accgaaacgc gcgagacgaa agggcctcgt
     7021 gatacgccta tttttatagg ttaatgtcat gataataatg gtttcttaga cgtcaggtgg
     7081 cacttttcgg ggaaatgtgc gcggaacccc tatttgttta tttttctaaa tacattcaaa
     7141 tatgtatccg ctcatgagac aataaccctg ataaatgctt caataatatt gaaaaaggaa
     7201 gagtatgagt attcaacatt tccgtgtcgc ccttattccc ttttttgcgg cattttgcct
     7261 tcctgttttt gctcacccag aaacgctggt gaaagtaaaa gatgctgaag atcagttggg
     7321 tgcacgagtg ggttacatcg aactggatct caacagcggt aagatccttg agagttttcg
     7381 ccccgaagaa cgttttccaa tg
//
