>Addgene plasmid #61251 | pJW1259 | addgene partial sequence | sequence record 101169 | M13-Rev 5'-CAGGAAACAGCTATGACC-3'
GTTGGCACCTTTGGTCTTTTATTGTCAACTTCCATTGGTTCTTCCATTGTTTCTGTTAAATTAATGAATT
TTTCATAAAATAAAGACATTATACAATATAAAAATGAAGAATTTATTGAAAATAAACTGCCAGAGAGAAA
AAGTATGCAACACTCCCGCCGAGAGTGTTTGAAATGGTGTACGGTACATTTTCGTGCTAGGAGTTAGATG
TGCAGGCAGCAACGAGAGGGGGAGAGATTTTTTTGGGCCTTGTGAAATTAACGTGAGTTTTCTGGTCATC
TGACTAATCATGTTGGTTTTTTGTTGGTTTATTTTGTTTTTATCTTTGTTTTTATCCAGATTAGGAAATT
TAAATTTTATGAATTTATAATGAGGTCAAACATTCAGTCCCAGCGTTTTTCCTGTTCTCACTGTTTAGTC
GAATTTTTATTTTAGGCTTTCAACAAATGTTCTAACTGTCTTATTTGTGACCTCACTTTTTATATTTTTT
TAATTTTTAAAAATATTAGAAGTTTCTAGGATAATTTTTTCGACTTTTATTCTCTCTACCGTCCGCACTC
TTCTTACTTTTAAATTAAATTGTTTTTTTTTCAGTTGGGAAACACTTTGCTCTAGAAAAAATGGACAAAA
AATACAGCATCGGCCTTGACATCGGAACGAACTCCGTCGGATGGGCCGTCATCACCGACGAGTACAAGGT
CCCATCCAAGAAGTTCAAGGTCCTCGGAAACACCGACCGTCACTCCATCAAGAAGAACCTCATCGGAGCC
CTCCTCTTCGACTCCGGAGAGACCGCCGAGGCCACCCGTCTCAAGCGTACCGCCCGTCGTCGTTACACCC
GTCGTAAGAACCGTATCTGCTACCTCCAAGAGATC
