>Addgene plasmid #61251 | pJW1259 | addgene partial sequence | sequence record 101227 | M13-F20 5'-TGTAAAACGACGGCCAGT-3'
TTTTCTTGGCGGCACAATAAAGTTTCCTCTTTTTGTTGGGTCACTCAACGAACACAATACAAATATTTGA
GCGCTCGCATTTTTCTCAACCTTTCGGGTTTAAAGCACTTCAAAATGGAATTGAAGAGAGATTGTGAAAG
TACATCAGACAGAATCACATTTTGATAGCATTCACTTCACTCAGATGCAAACTTTTCAGTGACTATAAAA
AGTCATAAAATAATAACATTAAAAAAGCAAATAAATTAGCGAGAGAATTTTTTGACAAAAAGAAAGAAGA
GTGATAGAGAAGAAGGGAATGCTTGAAAGGATTTTGCATTTATCACTAGTTTAGGCGTAGTCTGGGACGT
CGTATGGGTAGACCTTACGCTTCTTCTTTGGTGGTCCGGATCCTCCGTCTCCTCCGAGTTGGGAGAGGTC
GATACGGGTCTCGTAGAGTCCGGTGATGGATTGGTGGATGAGGGTGGCGTCGAGGACCTCCTTGGTGGAG
GTGTAACGCTTACGGTCGATGGTGGTGTCGAAGTACTTGAAGGCGGCTGGGGCTCCGAGGTTGGTGAGGG
TGAAGAGGTGGATGATGTTCTCGGCTTGCTCACGGATTGGCTTGTCACGGTGCTTGTTGTAGGCGGAGAG
GACCTTGTCGAGGTTGGCGTCGGCGAGGATGACACGCTTGGAGAACTCGGAGATTTGCTCGATGATCTCG
TCGAGGTAGTGCTTGTGTTGCTCGACGAAGAGTTGCTTTTGCTCGTTGTCCTCTGGGGATCCCTTGAGCT
TCTCGTAGTGGGAGGCGAGGTAGAGGAAGTTGACGTACTTGGATGGGAGGGCGAGCTCGTTTCCCTTTTG
GAGCTCTCCGGCGGAGGCGAGCATACGCTTACGTCCGTTCTCGAGC
