>Addgene plasmid #61251 | pJW1259 | addgene partial sequence | sequence record 103196 | pQE promoter 5'-CCCGAAAAGTGCCACCTG-3'
TAACCTATAAAAATAGGCGTATCACGAGGCCCTTTCGTCTCGCGCGTTTCGGTGATGACGGTGAAAACCT
CTGACACATGCAGCTCCCGGCGACGTTGTAAAACGACGGCCAGTGAATTATCAACTATGTATAATAAAGT
TGTGAGACTTTTTTCTTGGCGGCACAATAAAGTTTCCTCTTTTTGTTGGGTCACTCAACGAACACAATAC
AAATATTTGAGCGCTCGCATTTTTCTCAACCTTTCGGGTTTAAAGCACTTCAAAATGGAATTGAAGAGAG
ATTGTGAAAGTACATCAGACAGAATCACATTTTGATAGCATTCACTTCACTCAGATGCAAACTTTTCAGT
GACTATAAAAAGTCATAAAATAATAACATTAAAAAAGCAAATAAATTAGCGAGAGAATTTTTTGACAAAA
AGAAAGAAGAGTGATAGAGAAGAAGGGAATGCTTGAAAGGATTTTGCATTTATCACTAGTTTAGGCGTAG
TCTGGGACGTCGTATGGGTAGACCTTACGCTTCTTCTTTGGTGGTCCGGATCCTCCGTCTCCTCCGAGTT
GGGAGAGGTCGATACGGGTCTCGTAGAGTCCGGTGATGGATTGGTGGATGAGGGTGGCGTCGAGGACCTC
CTTGGTGGAGGTGTAACGCTTACGGTCGATGGTGGTGTCGAAGTACTTGAAGGCGGCTGGGGCTCCGAGG
TTGGTGAGGGTGAAGAGGTGGATGATGTTCTCGGCTTGCTCACGGATTGGCTTGTCACGGTGCTTGTTGT
AGGCGGAGAGGACCTTGTCGAGGTTGGCGTCGGCGAGG
